Addgene plasmid #48648: DS-TDcas
Purpose: Bacterial T. denticola Cas9 (TD) + tracrRNA expression, cloDF13/spectinomycin
Depositing lab: George Church. Depositing organization: Harvard Medical School. Publication: Orthogonal Cas9 proteins for RNA-guided gene regulation and editing. Esvelt KM, Mali P, Braff JL, Moosburner M, Yaung SJ, Church GM. Nat Methods. 2013 Sep 29. doi: 10.1038/nmeth.2681. PubMed 24076762.
Backbone
  Vector backbone: cloDF13-aadA
  Total vector size (bp): 6861
  Vector type: CRISPR
Growth in bacteria
  Bacterial resistance: Spectinomycin, 50 μg/mL
  Growth temperature: 37°C
  Growth strain: DH5alpha
  Copy number: Unknown
Gene/Insert 1
  Gene/Insert name: Cas9
  Species: T. denticola
  Insert size (bp): 4190
  Promoter: proC
  Cloning method: Unknown
  Sequencing primers: 5′ rrnB-T2-term; 3′ Unknown
Gene/Insert 2
  Gene/Insert name: TD tracrRNA
  Species: T. denticola
  Insert size (bp): 120
Terms and licenses: Academic/Nonprofit Terms; Industry Terms: Not Available to Industry
How to cite: DS-TDcas was a gift from George Church (Addgene plasmid # 48648)
