[The description below was written by a language model from this plasmid's Addgene catalogue record, the feature table of its GenBank file and pLannotate feature annotations shown in this document.]
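Description:
DS-TDcas is a bacterial CRISPR expression plasmid of about 6.9 kb built on a cloDF13-aadA backbone and intended for use in E. coli. It replicates from the CloDF13 (CDF) origin, which is compatible with other common origin classes, so the plasmid can coexist in one cell with additional plasmids. Selection relies on the aadA aminoglycoside adenylyltransferase gene, driven by the AmpR (bla) promoter, which confers resistance to spectinomycin and streptomycin. Copy number is not recorded.

The payload is the Cas9 gene from Treponema denticola (roughly 4.2 kb), listed as expressed from the constitutive proC promoter, together with a cognate T. denticola tracrRNA of about 120 bp. Neither the Cas9 coding sequence, the proC promoter nor the tracrRNA is annotated in the feature tables. The large unannotated stretch between the rrnB T2 terminator and a lambda t0 terminator fragment is where the Cas9 cassette presumably lies. Downstream, automated annotation detects a fragment of the J23119 synthetic constitutive promoter followed by a 36 bp element labelled as a Streptococcus pyogenes CRISPR direct repeat. Given the stated contents, this region may correspond to the small-RNA cassette, and the S. pyogenes label may reflect sequence similarity rather than origin, but the record does not settle this.

No crRNA or spacer array is listed, so targeting RNA is presumably supplied from a separate compatible plasmid. The construct comes from work characterising orthogonal Cas9 proteins for RNA-guided gene regulation and editing, where it provides the T. denticola Cas9 and tracrRNA components in bacteria.
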