LOCUS       Exported 6862 bp ds-DNA circular SYN 12-MAY-2021
DEFINITION  Bacterial T. denticola Cas9 (TD) + tracrRNA expression,
            cloDF13/spectinomycin.
ACCESSION   .
VERSION     .
KEYWORDS    DS-TDcas
SOURCE      synthetic DNA construct
  ORGANISM  synthetic DNA construct
REFERENCE   1 (bases 1 to 6862)
  AUTHORS   Esvelt KM, Mali P, Braff JL, Moosburner M, Yaung SJ, Church GM
  TITLE     Orthogonal Cas9 proteins for RNA-guided gene regulation and editing.
  JOURNAL   Nat Methods. 2013 Sep 29. doi: 10.1038/nmeth.2681.
  PUBMED    24076762
REFERENCE   2 (bases 1 to 6862)
  AUTHORS   .
  TITLE     Direct Submission
  JOURNAL   Exported May 12, 2021 from SnapGene Server 1.1.58
            http://www.snapgene.com
FEATURES             Location/Qualifiers
     source          1..6862
                     /organism="synthetic DNA construct"
                     /mol_type="other DNA"
     rep_origin      1..739
                     /direction=RIGHT
                     /label=CloDF13 ori
                     /note="Plasmids containing the CloDF13 (CDF) origin of
                     replication can be propagated in E. coli cells that contain
                     additional plasmids with compatible origins."
     promoter        787..878
                     /gene="bla"
                     /label=AmpR promoter
     CDS             879..1670
                     /codon_start=1
                     /gene="aadA"
                     /product="aminoglycoside adenylyltransferase (Murphy,
                     1985)"
                     /label=SmR
                     /note="confers resistance to spectinomycin and
                     streptomycin"
                     /translation="MREAVIAEVSTQLSEVVGVIERHLEPTLLAVHLYGSAVDGGLKPH
                     SDIDLLVTVTVRLDETTRRALINDLLETSASPGESEILRAVEVTIVVHDDIIPWRYPAK
                     RELQFGEWQRNDILAGIFEPATIDIDLAILLTKAREHSVALVGPAAEELFDPVPEQDLF
                     EALNETLTLWNSPPDWAGDERNVVLTLSRIWYSAVTGKIAPKDVAADWAMERLPAQYQP
                     VILEARQAYLGQEEDRLASRADQLEEFVHYVKGEITKVVGK"
     terminator      1898..1925
                     /label=rrnB T2 terminator
                     /note="transcription terminator T2 from the E. coli rrnB
                     gene"
     repeat_region   6646..6681
                     /label=DR
                     /note="direct repeat for the Streptococcus pyogenes
                     CRISPR/Cas system"
ORIGIN
        1 gatcaaagga tcttcttgag atcctttttt tctgcgcgta atcttttgcc ctgtaaacga
       61 aaaaaccacc tggggaggtg gtttgatcga aggttaagtc agttggggaa ctgcttaacc
      121 gtggtaactg gctttcgcag agcacagcaa ccaaatctgt ccttccagtg tagccggact
      181 ttggcgcaca cttcaagagc aaccgcgtgt ttagctaaac aaatcctctg cgaactccca
      241 gttaccaatg gctgctgcca gtggcgtttt accgtgcttt tccgggttgg actcaagtga
      301 acagttaccg gataaggcgc agcagtcggg ctgaacgggg agttcttgct tacagcccag
      361 cttggagcga acgacctaca ccgagccgag ataccagtgt gtgagctatg agaaagcgcc
      421 acacttcccg taagggagaa aggcggaaca ggtatccggt aaacggcagg gtcggaacag
      481 gagagcgcaa gagggagcga cccgccggaa acggtgggga tctttaagtc ctgtcgggtt
      541 tcgcccgtac tgtcagattc atggttgagc ctcacggctc ccacagatgc accggaaaag
      601 cgtctgttta tgtgaactct ggcaggaggg cggagcctat ggaaaaacgc caccggcgcg
      661 gccctgctgt tttgcctcac atgttagtcc cctgcttatc cacggaatct gtgggtaact
      721 ttgtatgtgt ccgcagcgcc cgccgcagtc tcacgcccgg agcgtagcga ccgagtgagc
      781 tagctatttg tttatttttc taaatacatt caaatatgta tccgctcatg agacaataac
      841 cctgataaat gcttcaataa tattgaaaaa ggaagagtat gagggaagcg gtgatcgccg
      901 aagtatcgac tcaactatca gaggtagttg gcgtcatcga gcgccatctc gaaccgacgt
      961 tgctggccgt acatttgtac ggctccgcag tggatggcgg cctgaagcca cacagtgata
     1021 ttgatttgct ggttacggtg accgtaaggc ttgatgaaac aacgcggcga gctttgatca
     1081 acgacctttt ggaaacttcg gcttcccctg gagagagcga gattctccgc gctgtagaag
     1141 tcaccattgt tgtgcacgac gacatcattc cttggcgtta tccagctaag cgcgaactgc
     1201 aatttggaga atggcagcgc aatgacattc ttgcgggtat cttcgagcca gccacgatcg
     1261 acattgatct ggctatcttg ctgacaaaag caagagaaca tagcgttgcc ttggtaggtc
     1321 cagcggcgga ggaactcttt gatccggttc ctgaacagga tctatttgag gcgctaaatg
     1381 aaaccttaac gctatggaac tcgccgcccg actgggctgg cgatgagcga aatgtagtgc
     1441 ttacgttgtc ccgcatttgg tacagcgcag taaccggcaa aatcgcgccg aaggatgtcg
     1501 ctgccgactg ggcaatggag cgcctgccgg cccagtatca gcccgtcata cttgaagcta
     1561 gacaggctta tcttggacaa gaagaagatc gcttggcctc gcgcgcagat cagttggaag
     1621 aatttgtcca ctacgtgaaa ggcgagatca ccaaggtagt cggcaaataa tgtctaacaa
     1681 ttcgttcaag ccgaggggcc gcaagatccg gccacgatga cccggtcgtc ggttcagggc
     1741 agggtaccag gcacgcctaa ccgtcagtga gattggatga gtgaacgata ttgatcgaga
     1801 agagccctgc gcagccgctg ccgtgcctgc aggaagcaac ggcccggagg gtggcgggca
     1861 ggacgcccgc cataaactgc caggcatcaa attaagcaga aggccatcct gacggatggc
     1921 ctttttgcgt ttctacaaac tctgctagct tctagagcac agctaacacc acgtcgtccc
     1981 tatctgctgc cctaggtcta tgagtggttg ctggataact ttacgggcat gcataaggct
     2041 cgtatgatat attcagggag accacaacgg tttccctcta caaataattt tgtttaactt
     2101 ttactagagg aggaggcaaa aatgaagaag gagatcaagg actacttcct gggcctggac
     2161 gtgggcaccg gcagcgtggg ctgggccgtg accgacaccg actacaagct gctgaaggcc
     2221 aaccgcaagg acctgtgggg catgcgctgc ttcgagactg ctgagaccgc cgaggtgcgc
     2281 cggctgcacc gcggtgctcg ccggcgcatc gagcgccgca agaagcgcat caagctgctg
     2341 caggagctgt tcagccagga gatcgccaag accgacgagg gcttcttcca gcgcatgaag
     2401 gagagcccct tctacgccga ggacaagacc atcctgcagg agaacaccct gttcaacgac
     2461 aaggacttcg ccgacaagac ctaccacaag gcctacccca ccatcaacca cctgatcaag
     2521 gcctggatcg agaacaaggt gaagcccgac cctcgcctgc tgtacctggc ctgccacaac
     2581 atcatcaaga agcgcggcca cttcctgttc gagggcgact tcgacagcga gaaccagttc
     2641 gacaccagca tccaggccct gttcgagtac ctgcgcgagg acatggaggt ggacatcgac
     2701 gccgacagcc agaaggtgaa ggagatcctg aaggacagca gcctgaagaa cagcgagaag
     2761 cagagccgcc tgaacaagat cctgggcctg aagcccagcg acaagcagaa gaaggccatc
     2821 accaacctga tcagcggcaa caagatcaac ttcgccgacc tgtacgacaa ccccgacctg
     2881 aaggacgccg agaagaacag catcagcttc agcaaggacg acttcgacgc cctgagcgac
     2941 gacctggcca gcatcctggg cgacagcttc gagctgctgc tgaaggccaa ggccgtgtac
     3001 aactgcagcg tgctgagcaa ggtgatcggc gacgagcagt acctgagctt cgccaaggtg
     3061 aagatctacg agaagcacaa gaccgacctt accaagctga agaacgtgat caagaagcac
     3121 ttccccaagg actacaagaa ggtgttcggc tacaacaaga acgagaagaa caacaacaac
     3181 tacagcggct acgtgggcgt gtgcaagacc aagagcaaga agctgatcat caacaacagc
     3241 gtgaaccagg aggacttcta caagttcctg aagaccatcc tgagcgccaa gagcgagatc
     3301 aaggaggtga acgacatcct gaccgagatc gagaccggca ccttcctgcc caagcagatc
     3361 agcaagagca acgccgagat cccctaccag ctgcgcaaga tggagctgga gaagatcctg
     3421 agcaacgccg agaagcactt cagcttcctg aagcagaagg acgagaaggg cctgagccac
     3481 agcgagaaga tcatcatgct gctgaccttc aagatcccct actacatcgg ccccatcaac
     3541 gacaaccaca agaagttctt ccccgaccgc tgctgggtgg tgaagaagga gaagagcccc
     3601 agcggcaaga ccaccccctg gaacttcttc gaccacatcg acaaggagaa gaccgccgag
     3661 gccttcatca ccagccgcac caacttctgc acatacctgg tgggcgagag cgtgctgccc
     3721 aagagcagcc tgctgtacag cgagtacacc gtgctgaacg agatcaacaa cctgcagatc
     3781 atcatcgacg gcaagaacat ctgcgacatc aagctgaagc agaagatcta cgaggacctg
     3841 ttcaagaagt acaagaagat cacccagaag cagatcagca ccttcatcaa gcacgatggg
     3901 catctgcaac aagaccgacg aggtgatcat cctgggcatc gacaaggagt gcaccagcag
     3961 cctgaagagc tacatcgagc tgaagaacat cttcggcaag caggtggacg agatcagcac
     4021 caagaacatg ctggaggaga tcatccgctg ggccaccatc tacgacgagg gcgagggcaa
     4081 gaccatcctg aagaccaaga tcaaggccga gtacggcaag tactgcagcg acgagcagat
     4141 caagaagatc ctgaacctga agttcagcgg ctggggccgc ctgagccgca agttcctgga
     4201 gaccgtgacc agcgagatgc ccggcttcag cgagcccgtg aacatcatca ccgccatgcg
     4261 cgagacccag aacaacctga tggagctgct gagcagcgag ttcaccttca ccgagaacat
     4321 caagaagatc aacagcggct tcgaggacgc cgagaagcag ttcagctacg acggcctggt
     4381 gaagcccctg ttcctgagcc ccagcgtgaa gaagatgctg tggcagaccc tgaagctggt
     4441 gaaggagatc agccacatca cccaggctcc tcctaagaag atcttcatcg agatggccaa
     4501 gggcgccgag ctggagcctg ctcgcaccaa gacccgcctg aagatcctgc aggacctgta
     4561 caacaactgc aagaacgacg ccgacgcatt cagcagcgag atcaaggacc tgagcggcaa
     4621 gatcgagaac gaggacaacc tgcgcctgcg cagcgacaag ctgtacctgt actacaccca
     4681 gctgggcaag tgcatgtact gcggcaagcc catcgagatc ggccacgtgt tcgacaccag
     4741 caactacgac atcgaccaca tctaccccca gagcaagatc aaggacgaca gcatcagcaa
     4801 ccgcgtgctg gtgtgcagca gctgcaacaa gaacaaggag gacaagtacc ctctgaagag
     4861 cgagatccag agcaagcagc gcggcttctg gaacttcctg cagcgcaaca acttcatcag
     4921 cctggagaag ctgaaccgcc tgacccgcgc cacccccatc agcgacgacg agaccgccaa
     4981 gttcatcgcc cgccagctgg tggagactcg ccaagctacc aaggtggccg ccaaggtgct
     5041 ggagaagatg ttccccgaga ccaagatcgt gtacagcaag gccgagaccg tgagcatgtt
     5101 ccgcaacaag ttcgacatcg tgaagtgccg cgagatcaac gacttccacc acgcccacga
     5161 cgcctacctg aacatcgtgg tgggcaacgt gtacaacacc aagttcacca acaacccctg
     5221 gaatttcatt aaggagaagc gcgacaaccc caagatcgcc gacacctaca actactacaa
     5281 ggtgttcgac tacgacgtga agcgcaacaa catcaccgcc tgggagaagg gcaagaccat
     5341 catcaccgtg aaggacatgc tgaagcgcaa cacccccatc tacacccgcc aggccgcctg
     5401 caagaagggc gagctgttca accagaccat catgaagaag ggcctgggcc agcaccccct
     5461 gaagaaggag ggccccttca gcaacatcag caagtacggc ggctacaaca aggtgagcgc
     5521 cgcctactac accctgatcg agtacgagga gaagggcaac aagatccgca gcctggagac
     5581 catccccctg tacctggtga aggacatcca gaaggaccag gacgtgctga agagctacct
     5641 gaccgacctg ctgggcaaga aggagttcaa gatcctggtg cccaagatca agatcaacag
     5701 cctgctgaag atcaacggct tcccctgcca catcaccggc aagaccaacg acagcttcct
     5761 gctgcgcccc gccgtgcagt tctgctgcag caacaacgag gtgctgtact tcaagaagat
     5821 catccgcttc agcgagatcc gcagccagcg cgagaagatc ggcaagacca tcagccccta
     5881 cgaggacctg agcttccgca gctacatcaa ggagaacctg tggaagaaga ccaagaacga
     5941 cgagatcggc gagaaggagt tctacgacct gctgcagaag aagaacctgg agatctacga
     6001 catgctgctg accaagcaca aggacaccat ctacaagaag cgccccaaca gcgccaccat
     6061 cgacatcctg gtgaagggca aggagaagtt caagagcctg atcatcgaga accagttcga
     6121 ggtgatcctg gagatcctga agctgttcag cgccacccgc aacgtgagcg acctgcagca
     6181 catcggcggc agcaagtaca gcggcgtggc caagatcggc aacaagatca gcagcctgga
     6241 caactgcatc ctgatctacc agagcatcac cggcatcttc gagaagcgca tcgacctgct
     6301 gaaggtgtaa gctaagcttg gtgagggata acccgaccgt ccgctgaata aaaaacgccc
     6361 ggcggcaacc gagcgttctg ggaccttgac cattccttta aaaagtatta taataacagc
     6421 atacacaatt taagatccat cttaaattac acaacgagtt caaataagaa ttcatcaaaa
     6481 tcgtcccttt tgggaccgct cattgtggag catcaaggct taacatggtt aagccttttt
     6541 tttcatccgc ggcaccgcat cttgggacaa tgaaaacgtt agtcatggcg cgccttgacg
     6601 gctagctcag tcctaggtac agtgctagct taattagtct acgaggtttt agagctatgc
     6661 tgttttgaat ggtcccaaaa cctgcagaca agcccggccg gcctaaggcg atgccccctc
     6721 gacctcgatc agggaggcgt tcaggacgac tcacaaagaa agccgggcaa tgcccggctt
     6781 tttccacgcc tcctgggctg acttcaggtg ctacatttga agagataaat tgcactgaaa
     6841 tctagagcgg ttcagtagaa aa
//
