Features (pLannotate 1.2.2; 7 found; start..end, strand, type, name):
    153..180     +  terminator     rrnB T2 terminator: transcription terminator T2 from the E. coli rrnB gene
   4602..4634    -  terminator     lambda t0 terminator (fragment): minimal transcription terminator from phage lambda (Scholtissek and Grosse, 1987)
   4849..4873    +  promoter       J23119(SpeI) promoter (fragment): bacterial promoter (Registry of Standard Biological Parts BBa J23119) modified to end with an SpeI site
   4900..4935    +  repeat_region  DR: direct repeat for the Streptococcus pyogenes CRISPR/Cas system
   5117..5855    +  rep_origin     CloDF13 ori: Plasmids containing the CloDF13 (CDF) origin of replication can be propagated in E. coli cells that contain additional plasmids with compatible origins.
   5903..5994    +  promoter       AmpR promoter: bla
   5995..6786    +  CDS            SmR: aminoglycoside adenylyltransferase (Murphy, 1985); aadA; confers resistance to spectinomycin and streptomycin
>Addgene plasmid #48648 | DS-TDcas | depositor full sequence | sequence record 71693 | DS-TDcas sequence 6861 bps
ACCAGGCACGCCTAACCGTCAGTGAGATTGGATGAGTGAACGATATTGATCGAGAAGAGCCCTGCGCAGC
CGCTGCCGTGCCTGCAGGAAGCAACGGCCCGGAGGGTGGCGGGCAGGACGCCCGCCATAAACTGCCAGGC
ATCAAATTAAGCAGAAGGCCATCCTGACGGATGGCCTTTTTGCGTTTCTACAAACTCTGCTAGCTTCTAG
AGCACAGCTAACACCACGTCGTCCCTATCTGCTGCCCTAGGTCTATGAGTGGTTGCTGGATAACTTTACG
GGCATGCATAAGGCTCGTATGATATATTCAGGGAGACCACAACGGTTTCCCTCTACAAATAATTTTGTTT
AACTTTTACTAGAGGAGGAGGCAAAAATGAAGAAGGAGATCAAGGACTACTTCCTGGGCCTGGACGTGGG
CACCGGCAGCGTGGGCTGGGCCGTGACCGACACCGACTACAAGCTGCTGAAGGCCAACCGCAAGGACCTG
TGGGGCATGCGCTGCTTCGAGACTGCTGAGACCGCCGAGGTGCGCCGGCTGCACCGCGGTGCTCGCCGGC
GCATCGAGCGCCGCAAGAAGCGCATCAAGCTGCTGCAGGAGCTGTTCAGCCAGGAGATCGCCAAGACCGA
CGAGGGCTTCTTCCAGCGCATGAAGGAGAGCCCCTTCTACGCCGAGGACAAGACCATCCTGCAGGAGAAC
ACCCTGTTCAACGACAAGGACTTCGCCGACAAGACCTACCACAAGGCCTACCCCACCATCAACCACCTGA
TCAAGGCCTGGATCGAGAACAAGGTGAAGCCCGACCCTCGCCTGCTGTACCTGGCCTGCCACAACATCAT
CAAGAAGCGCGGCCACTTCCTGTTCGAGGGCGACTTCGACAGCGAGAACCAGTTCGACACCAGCATCCAG
GCCCTGTTCGAGTACCTGCGCGAGGACATGGAGGTGGACATCGACGCCGACAGCCAGAAGGTGAAGGAGA
TCCTGAAGGACAGCAGCCTGAAGAACAGCGAGAAGCAGAGCCGCCTGAACAAGATCCTGGGCCTGAAGCC
CAGCGACAAGCAGAAGAAGGCCATCACCAACCTGATCAGCGGCAACAAGATCAACTTCGCCGACCTGTAC
GACAACCCCGACCTGAAGGACGCCGAGAAGAACAGCATCAGCTTCAGCAAGGACGACTTCGACGCCCTGA
GCGACGACCTGGCCAGCATCCTGGGCGACAGCTTCGAGCTGCTGCTGAAGGCCAAGGCCGTGTACAACTG
CAGCGTGCTGAGCAAGGTGATCGGCGACGAGCAGTACCTGAGCTTCGCCAAGGTGAAGATCTACGAGAAG
CACAAGACCGACCTTACCAAGCTGAAGAACGTGATCAAGAAGCACTTCCCCAAGGACTACAAGAAGGTGT
TCGGCTACAACAAGAACGAGAAGAACAACAACAACTACAGCGGCTACGTGGGCGTGTGCAAGACCAAGAG
CAAGAAGCTGATCATCAACAACAGCGTGAACCAGGAGGACTTCTACAAGTTCCTGAAGACCATCCTGAGC
GCCAAGAGCGAGATCAAGGAGGTGAACGACATCCTGACCGAGATCGAGACCGGCACCTTCCTGCCCAAGC
AGATCAGCAAGAGCAACGCCGAGATCCCCTACCAGCTGCGCAAGATGGAGCTGGAGAAGATCCTGAGCAA
CGCCGAGAAGCACTTCAGCTTCCTGAAGCAGAAGGACGAGAAGGGCCTGAGCCACAGCGAGAAGATCATC
ATGCTGCTGACCTTCAAGATCCCCTACTACATCGGCCCCATCAACGACAACCACAAGAAGTTCTTCCCCG
ACCGCTGCTGGGTGGTGAAGAAGGAGAAGAGCCCCAGCGGCAAGACCACCCCCTGGAACTTCTTCGACCA
CATCGACAAGGAGAAGACCGCCGAGGCCTTCATCACCAGCCGCACCAACTTCTGCACATACCTGGTGGGC
GAGAGCGTGCTGCCCAAGAGCAGCCTGCTGTACAGCGAGTACACCGTGCTGAACGAGATCAACAACCTGC
AGATCATCATCGACGGCAAGAACATCTGCGACATCAAGCTGAAGCAGAAGATCTACGAGGACCTGTTCAA
GAAGTACAAGAAGATCACCCAGAAGCAGATCAGCACCTTCATCAAGCACGAGGGCATCTGCAACAAGACC
GACGAGGTGATCATCCTGGGCATCGACAAGGAGTGCACCAGCAGCCTGAAGAGCTACATCGAGCTGAAGA
ACATCTTCGGCAAGCAGGTGGACGAGATCAGCACCAAGAACATGCTGGAGGAGATCATCCGCTGGGCCAC
CATCTACGACGAGGGCGAGGGCAAGACCATCCTGAAGACCAAGATCAAGGCCGAGTACGGCAAGTACTGC
AGCGACGAGCAGATCAAGAAGATCCTGAACCTGAAGTTCAGCGGCTGGGGCCGCCTGAGCCGCAAGTTCC
TGGAGACCGTGACCAGCGAGATGCCCGGCTTCAGCGAGCCCGTGAACATCATCACCGCCATGCGCGAGAC
CCAGAACAACCTGATGGAGCTGCTGAGCAGCGAGTTCACCTTCACCGAGAACATCAAGAAGATCAACAGC
GGCTTCGAGGACGCCGAGAAGCAGTTCAGCTACGACGGCCTGGTGAAGCCCCTGTTCCTGAGCCCCAGCG
TGAAGAAGATGCTGTGGCAGACCCTGAAGCTGGTGAAGGAGATCAGCCACATCACCCAGGCTCCTCCTAA
GAAGATCTTCATCGAGATGGCCAAGGGCGCCGAGCTGGAGCCTGCTCGCACCAAGACCCGCCTGAAGATC
CTGCAGGACCTGTACAACAACTGCAAGAACGACGCCGACGCATTCAGCAGCGAGATCAAGGACCTGAGCG
GCAAGATCGAGAACGAGGACAACCTGCGCCTGCGCAGCGACAAGCTGTACCTGTACTACACCCAGCTGGG
CAAGTGCATGTACTGCGGCAAGCCCATCGAGATCGGCCACGTGTTCGACACCAGCAACTACGACATCGAC
CACATCTACCCCCAGAGCAAGATCAAGGACGACAGCATCAGCAACCGCGTGCTGGTGTGCAGCAGCTGCA
ACAAGAACAAGGAGGACAAGTACCCTCTGAAGAGCGAGATCCAGAGCAAGCAGCGCGGCTTCTGGAACTT
CCTGCAGCGCAACAACTTCATCAGCCTGGAGAAGCTGAACCGCCTGACCCGCGCCACCCCCATCAGCGAC
GACGAGACCGCCAAGTTCATCGCCCGCCAGCTGGTGGAGACTCGCCAAGCTACCAAGGTGGCCGCCAAGG
TGCTGGAGAAGATGTTCCCCGAGACCAAGATCGTGTACAGCAAGGCCGAGACCGTGAGCATGTTCCGCAA
CAAGTTCGACATCGTGAAGTGCCGCGAGATCAACGACTTCCACCACGCCCACGACGCCTACCTGAACATC
GTGGTGGGCAACGTGTACAACACCAAGTTCACCAACAACCCCTGGAATTTCATTAAGGAGAAGCGCGACA
ACCCCAAGATCGCCGACACCTACAACTACTACAAGGTGTTCGACTACGACGTGAAGCGCAACAACATCAC
CGCCTGGGAGAAGGGCAAGACCATCATCACCGTGAAGGACATGCTGAAGCGCAACACCCCCATCTACACC
CGCCAGGCCGCCTGCAAGAAGGGCGAGCTGTTCAACCAGACCATCATGAAGAAGGGCCTGGGCCAGCACC
CCCTGAAGAAGGAGGGCCCCTTCAGCAACATCAGCAAGTACGGCGGCTACAACAAGGTGAGCGCCGCCTA
CTACACCCTGATCGAGTACGAGGAGAAGGGCAACAAGATCCGCAGCCTGGAGACCATCCCCCTGTACCTG
GTGAAGGACATCCAGAAGGACCAGGACGTGCTGAAGAGCTACCTGACCGACCTGCTGGGCAAGAAGGAGT
TCAAGATCCTGGTGCCCAAGATCAAGATCAACAGCCTGCTGAAGATCAACGGCTTCCCCTGCCACATCAC
CGGCAAGACCAACGACAGCTTCCTGCTGCGCCCCGCCGTGCAGTTCTGCTGCAGCAACAACGAGGTGCTG
TACTTCAAGAAGATCATCCGCTTCAGCGAGATCCGCAGCCAGCGCGAGAAGATCGGCAAGACCATCAGCC
CCTACGAGGACCTGAGCTTCCGCAGCTACATCAAGGAGAACCTGTGGAAGAAGACCAAGAACGACGAGAT
CGGCGAGAAGGAGTTCTACGACCTGCTGCAGAAGAAGAACCTGGAGATCTACGACATGCTGCTGACCAAG
CACAAGGACACCATCTACAAGAAGCGCCCCAACAGCGCCACCATCGACATCCTGGTGAAGGGCAAGGAGA
AGTTCAAGAGCCTGATCATCGAGAACCAGTTCGAGGTGATCCTGGAGATCCTGAAGCTGTTCAGCGCCAC
CCGCAACGTGAGCGACCTGCAGCACATCGGCGGCAGCAAGTACAGCGGCGTGGCCAAGATCGGCAACAAG
ATCAGCAGCCTGGACAACTGCATCCTGATCTACCAGAGCATCACCGGCATCTTCGAGAAGCGCATCGACC
TGCTGAAGGTGTAAGCTAAGCTTGGTGAGGGATAACCCGACCGTCCGCTGAATAAAAAACGCCCGGCGGC
AACCGAGCGTTCTGGGACCTTGACCATTCCTTTAAAAAGTATTATAATAACAGCATACACAATTTAAGAT
CCATCTTAAATTACACAACGAGTTCAAATAAGAATTCATCAAAATCGTCCCTTTTGGGACCGCTCATTGT
GGAGCATCAAGGCTTAACATGGTTAAGCCTTTTTTTTCATCCGCGGCACCGCATCTTGGGACAATGAAAA
CGTTAGTCATGGCGCGCCTTGACGGCTAGCTCAGTCCTAGGTACAGTGCTAGCTTAATTAGTCTACGAGG
TTTTAGAGCTATGCTGTTTTGAATGGTCCCAAAACCTGCAGACAAGCCCGGCCGGCCTAAGGCGATGCCC
CCTCGACCTCGATCAGGGAGGCGTTCAGGACGACTCACAAAGAAAGCCGGGCAATGCCCGGCTTTTTCCA
CGCCTCCTGGGCTGACTTCAGGTGCTACATTTGAAGAGATAAATTGCACTGAAATCTAGAGCGGTTCAGT
AGAAAAGATCAAAGGATCTTCTTGAGATCCTTTTTTTCTGCGCGTAATCTTTTGCCCTGTAAACGAAAAA
ACCACCTGGGGAGGTGGTTTGATCGAAGGTTAAGTCAGTTGGGGAACTGCTTAACCGTGGTAACTGGCTT
TCGCAGAGCACAGCAACCAAATCTGTCCTTCCAGTGTAGCCGGACTTTGGCGCACACTTCAAGAGCAACC
GCGTGTTTAGCTAAACAAATCCTCTGCGAACTCCCAGTTACCAATGGCTGCTGCCAGTGGCGTTTTACCG
TGCTTTTCCGGGTTGGACTCAAGTGAACAGTTACCGGATAAGGCGCAGCAGTCGGGCTGAACGGGGAGTT
CTTGCTTACAGCCCAGCTTGGAGCGAACGACCTACACCGAGCCGAGATACCAGTGTGTGAGCTATGAGAA
AGCGCCACACTTCCCGTAAGGGAGAAAGGCGGAACAGGTATCCGGTAAACGGCAGGGTCGGAACAGGAGA
GCGCAAGAGGGAGCGACCCGCCGGAAACGGTGGGGATCTTTAAGTCCTGTCGGGTTTCGCCCGTACTGTC
AGATTCATGGTTGAGCCTCACGGCTCCCACAGATGCACCGGAAAAGCGTCTGTTTATGTGAACTCTGGCA
GGAGGGCGGAGCCTATGGAAAAACGCCACCGGCGCGGCCCTGCTGTTTTGCCTCACATGTTAGTCCCCTG
CTTATCCACGGAATCTGTGGGTAACTTTGTATGTGTCCGCAGCGCCCGCCGCAGTCTCACGCCCGGAGCG
TAGCGACCGAGTGAGCTAGCTATTTGTTTATTTTTCTAAATACATTCAAATATGTATCCGCTCATGAGAC
AATAACCCTGATAAATGCTTCAATAATATTGAAAAAGGAAGAGTATGAGGGAAGCGGTGATCGCCGAAGT
ATCGACTCAACTATCAGAGGTAGTTGGCGTCATCGAGCGCCATCTCGAACCGACGTTGCTGGCCGTACAT
TTGTACGGCTCCGCAGTGGATGGCGGCCTGAAGCCACACAGTGATATTGATTTGCTGGTTACGGTGACCG
TAAGGCTTGATGAAACAACGCGGCGAGCTTTGATCAACGACCTTTTGGAAACTTCGGCTTCCCCTGGAGA
GAGCGAGATTCTCCGCGCTGTAGAAGTCACCATTGTTGTGCACGACGACATCATTCCGTGGCGTTATCCA
GCTAAGCGCGAACTGCAATTTGGAGAATGGCAGCGCAATGACATTCTTGCAGGTATCTTCGAGCCAGCCA
CGATCGACATTGATCTGGCTATCTTGCTGACAAAAGCAAGAGAACATAGCGTTGCCTTGGTAGGTCCAGC
GGCGGAGGAACTCTTTGATCCGGTTCCTGAACAGGATCTATTTGAGGCGCTAAATGAAACCTTAACGCTA
TGGAACTCGCCGCCCGACTGGGCTGGCGATGAGCGAAATGTAGTGCTTACGTTGTCCCGCATTTGGTACA
GCGCAGTAACCGGCAAAATCGCGCCGAAGGATGTCGCTGCCGACTGGGCAATGGAGCGCCTGCCGGCCCA
GTATCAGCCCGTCATACTTGAAGCTAGACAGGCTTATCTTGGACAAGAAGAAGATCGCTTGGCCTCGCGC
GCAGATCAGTTGGAAGAATTTGTCCACTACGTGAAAGGCGAGATCACCAAGGTAGTCGGCAAATAATGTC
TAACAATTCGTTCAAGCCGAGGGGCCGCAAGATCCGGCCACGATGACCCGGTCGTCGGTTCAGGGCAGGG
T
