>Addgene plasmid #48648 | DS-TDcas | addgene partial sequence | sequence record 75797 | TDCas9-F 5'-gcaagatcgagaacgaggac-3'
CTGTACCTGTACTACACCCAGCTGGGCAAGTGCATGTACTGCGGCAAGCCCATCGAGATCGGCCACGTGT
TCGACACCAGCAACTACGACATCGACCACATCTACCCCCAGAGCAAGATCAAGGACGACAGCATCAGCAA
CCGCGTGCTGGTGTGCAGCAGCTGCAACAAGAACAAGGAGGACAAGTACCCTCTGAAGAGCGAGATCCAG
AGCAAGCAGCGCGGCTTCTGGAACTTCCTGCAGCGCAACAACTTCATCAGCCTGGAGAAGCTGAACCGCC
TGACCCGCGCCACCCCCATCAGCGACGACGAGACCGCCAAGTTCATCGCCCGCCAGCTGGTGGAGACTCG
CCAAGCTACCAAGGTGGCCGCCAAGGTGCTGGAGAAGATGTTCCCCGAGACCAAGATCGTGTACAGCAAG
GCCGAGACCGTGAGCATGTTCCGCAACAAGTTCGACATCGTGAAGTGCCGCGAGATCAACGACTTCCACC
ACGCCCACGACGCCTACCTGAACATCGTGGTGGGCAACGTGTACAACACCAAGTTCACCAACAACCCCTG
GAATTTCATTAAGGAGAAGCGCGACAACCCCAAGATCGCCGACACCTACAACTACTACAAGGTGTTCGAC
TACGACGTGAAGCGCAACAACATCACCGCCTGGGAGAAGGGCAAGACCATCATCACCGTGAAGGACATGC
TGAAGCGCAACACCCCCATCTACACCCGCCAGGCCGCCTGCAAGAAGGGCGAGCTGTTCAACCAGACCAT
CATGAAGAAGGGCCTGGGCCAGCACCCCCTGAAGAAGGAGGGCCCCTTCAGCAACATCAGCAAGTACGGC
GGCTACAACAAGGTGAGCGCCGCCTACTACACCCTGATCGAGTAC
