>Addgene plasmid #48648 | DS-TDcas | addgene partial sequence | sequence record 76131 | Spect-F
GTCCACTACGTGAAAGGCGAGATCACCAAGGTAGTCGGCAAATAATGTCTAACAATTCGTTCAAGCCGAG
GGGCCGCAAGAGCCGGCCACGATGACCCGGTCGTCGGTTCAGGGCAGGGTACCAGGCACGCCTAACCGTC
AGTGAGATTGGATGAGTGAACGATATTGATCGAGAAGAGCCCTGCGCAGCCGCTGCCGTGCCTGCAGGAA
GCAACGGCCCGGAGGGTGGCGGGCAGGACGCCCGCCATAAACTGCCAGGCATCAAATTAAGCAGAAGGCC
ATCCTGACGGATGGCCTTTTTGCGTTTCTACAAACTCTGCTAGCTTCTAGAGCACAGCTAACACCACGTC
GTCCCTATCTGCTGCCCTAGGTCTATGAGTGGTTGCTGGATAACTTTACGGGCATGCATAAGGCTCGTAT
GATATATTCAGGGAGACCACAACGGTTTCCCTCTACAAATAATTTTGTTTAACTTTTACTAGAGGAGGAG
GCAAAAATGAAGAAGGAGATCAAGGACTACTTCCTGGGCCTGGACGTGGGCACCGGCAGCGTGGGCTGGG
CCGTGACCGACACCGACTACAAGCTGCTGAAGGCCAACCGCAAGGACCTGTGGGGCATGCGCTGCTTCGA
GACTGCTGAGACCGCCGAGGTGCGCCGGCTGCACCGCGGTGCTCGCCGGCGCATCGAGCGCCGCAAGAAG
CGCATCAAGCTGCTGCAGGAGCTGTTCAGCCAGGAGATCGCCAAGACCGACGAGGGCTTCTTCCAGCGCA
TGAAGGAGAGCCCCTTCTACGCCGAGGACAAGA
